Addgene plasmid #106323: pCR3.1-OPNc M3
Purpose: Mammalian expression of mutant osteopontin
Depositing lab: Georg Weber. Depositing organization: University of Cincinnati. Publication: The osteopontin-c splice junction is important for anchorage-independent growth. Shen H, Weber GF. Mol Carcinog. 2014 Jun;53(6):480-7. doi: 10.1002/mc.21997. Epub 2013 Jan 28. PubMed 23359517.
Backbone
  Vector backbone: pCR3.1
  Vector type: Mammalian Expression
  Selectable markers: Neomycin (select with G418)
Growth in bacteria
  Bacterial resistance: Ampicillin, 100 μg/mL
  Growth temperature: 37°C
  Growth strain: DH5alpha
  Copy number: High Copy
Gene/Insert
  Gene/Insert name: OPNc
  Species: H. sapiens (human)
  Mutation: OPNc mutated splice site EEKQNAV-->AAAAAAA
  Entrez Gene: SPP1 (a.k.a. BNSP, BSPI, ETA-1, OPN)
  Cloning method: Unknown
Terms and licenses: Academic/Nonprofit Terms; Industry Terms: Not Available to Industry
How to cite: pCR3.1-OPNc M3 was a gift from Georg Weber (Addgene plasmid # 106323 ; http://n2t.net/addgene:106323 ; RRID:Addgene_106323)
