[The description below was written by a language model from this plasmid's Addgene catalogue record and pLannotate feature annotations shown in this document.]
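Description:
pCR3.1-OPNc M3 is a mammalian expression plasmid built on the pCR3.1 backbone that carries a mutant form of human osteopontin-c (OPNc), a splice variant of the SPP1 gene. In the full 6,073-nt sequence record, the SPP1 coding region lies downstream of the human cytomegalovirus immediate-early enhancer and promoter and upstream of the bovine growth hormone polyadenylation signal, an arrangement that gives strong constitutive transcription and proper 3' end processing in mammalian cells. A T7 promoter between the CMV elements and the insert allows in vitro transcription or can serve as a sequencing primer site. The "M3" mutation replaces the seven residues spanning the OPNc splice junction (EEKQNAV) with a run of alanines. The annotation software labels the coding sequence as an SPP1 fragment, which fits a splice variant and mutated sequence that do not match the full-length reference protein. Short annotated hits to an HIV-1 LTR, an extra SV40 promoter piece and small bGH poly(A) and AmpR promoter fragments are probably incidental sequence matches rather than functional parts.

In bacteria the plasmid is maintained at high copy number from a ColE1/pUC-type origin and selected with ampicillin through the β-lactamase gene. An f1 origin permits single-stranded DNA production. For mammalian selection, an SV40 enhancer/early promoter drives the Tn5 NeoR/KanR gene, terminated by an HSV thymidine kinase poly(A) signal, so stable transfectants can be selected with G418. A partial ble remnant sits next to this cassette. According to the associated publication title, the construct was used to examine the importance of the osteopontin-c splice junction for anchorage-independent growth.
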