Features (pLannotate 1.2.2; 18 found; start..end, strand, type, name):
      1..380     +  enhancer       CMV enhancer: human cytomegalovirus immediate early enhancer
    453..470     -  promoter       CMV promoter (fragment): human cytomegalovirus (CMV) immediate early promoter
    533..584     +  promoter       CMVd2 promoter: truncated human cytomegalovirus (CMV) immediate early promoter that yields moderately reduced expression relative to the full-length promoter
    580..613     +  LTR            5' LTR (truncated) (fragment): truncated 5' long terminal repeat (LTR) from HIV-1
    629..647     +  promoter       T7 promoter: promoter for bacteriophage T7 RNA polymerase
    766..1626    +  CDS            SPP1 (fragment): OSTP_HUMAN - Also known as BNSP, OPN. Experimental evidence at protein level: Swiss-Prot protein existence level 1. Acts as a cytokine involved in enhancing production of interferon-gamma and interleukin-12 and reducing production of interleukin-10 and is essential in the pathway that leads to type I immunity. From Homo sapiens (Human).
   1817..2041    +  polyA_signal   bGH poly(A) signal: bovine growth hormone polyadenylation signal
   2045..2063    +  promoter       SV40 promoter (fragment): SV40 enhancer and early promoter
   2173..2761    -  rep_origin     ori: high-copy-number ColE1/pMB1/pBR322/pUC origin of replication
   2983..2999    +  polyA_signal   bGH poly(A) signal (fragment): bovine growth hormone polyadenylation signal
   3090..3137    -  polyA_signal   HSV TK poly(A) signal: herpes simplex virus thymidine kinase polyadenylation signal (Cole and Stacy, 1985)
   3196..3348    -  CDS            ble (fragment): BLE_KLEPN - Experimental evidence at protein level: Swiss-Prot protein existence level 1. Binding protein with a strong affinity to the bleomycin family of antibiotics. Binds to CL990; an antimitotic-antibiotic compound. From Klebsiella pneumoniae.
   3369..4163    -  CDS            NeoR/KanR: aminoglycoside phosphotransferase from Tn5; aph(3')-II (or nptII); confers resistance to neomycin, kanamycin, and G418 (Geneticin®)
   4198..4555    -  promoter       SV40 promoter: SV40 enhancer and early promoter
   4557..4574    -  promoter       AmpR promoter (fragment): bla
   4615..5475    -  CDS            AmpR: β-lactamase; bla; confers resistance to ampicillin, carbenicillin, and related antibiotics
   5476..5580    -  promoter       AmpR promoter: bla
   5607..6035    +  rep_origin     f1 ori (sequence partly withheld): f1 bacteriophage origin of replication; arrow indicates direction of (+) strand synthesis
>Addgene plasmid #106323 | pCR3.1-OPNc M3 | addgene full sequence | sequence record 207736 | Addgene NGS Result
GACATTGATTATTGACTAGTTATTAATAGTAATCAATTACGGGGTCATTAGTTCATAGCCCATATATGGA
GTTCCGCGTTACATAACTTACGGTAAATGGCCCGCCTGGCTGACCGCCCAACGACCCCCGCCCATTGACG
TCAATAATGACGTATGTTCCCATAGTAACGCCAATAGGGACTTTCCATTGACGTCAATGGGTGGAGTATT
TACGGTAAACTGCCCACTTGGCAGTACATCAAGTGTATCATATGCCAAGTACGCCCCCTATTGACGTCAA
TGACGGTAAATGGCCCGCCTGGCATTATGCCCAGTACATGACCTTATGGGACTTTCCTACTTGGCAGTAC
ATCTACGTATTAGTCATCGCTATTACCATGGTGATGCGGTTTTGGCAGTACATCAATGGGCGTGGATAGC
GGTTTGACTCACGGGGATTTCCAAGTCTCCACCCCATTGACGTCAATGGGAGTTTGTTTTGGCACCAAAA
TCAATGGGACTTTCCAAAATGTCGTAACAACTCCGCCCCATTGACGCAAATGGGCGGTAGGCGTGTACGG
TGGGAGGTCTATATAAGCAGAGCTCTCTGGCTAACTAGAGAACCCACTGCTTACTGGCTTATCGAAATTA
ATACGACTCACTATAGGGAGACCCAAGCTGGCTAGCGTTTAAACTTAAGCTTGGTACCGAGCTCGGATCC
ACTAGTAACGGCCGCCAGTGTGCTGGAATTCGGCTTCAAACGCCGACCAAGGAAAACTCACTACCATGAG
AATTGCAGTGATTTGCTTTTGCCTCCTAGGCATCACCTGTGCCATACCAGTTAAACAGGCTGATTCTGGA
AGTTCTGCGGCAGCCGCGGCTGCTGCGTCCTCTGAAGAAACCAATGACTTTAAACAAGAGACCCTTCCAA
GTAAGTCCAACGAAAGCCATGACCACATGGATGATATGGATGATGAAGATGATGACGACCATGTGGACAG
CCAGGACTCCATTGACTCGAACGACTCTGATGATGTAGATGACACTGATGATTCTCACCAGTCTGATGAG
TCTCACCATTCTGATGAATCTGATGAACTGGTCACTGATTTTCCCACGGACCTGCCAGCAACCGAAGTTT
TCACTCCAGTTGTCCCCACAGTAGACACATATGATGGCCGAGGTGATAGTGTGGTTTATGGACTGAGGTC
AAAATCTAAGAAGTTTCGCAGACCTGACATCCAGTACCCTGATGCTACAGACGAGGACATCACCTCACAC
ATGGAAAGCGAGGAGTTGAATGGTGCATACAAGGCCATCCCCGTTGCCCAGGACCTGAACGCGCCTTCTG
ATTGGGACAGCCGTGGGAAGGACAGTTATGAAACGAGTCAGCTGGATGACCAGAGTGCTGAAACCCACAG
CCACAAGCAGTCCAGATTATATAAGCGGAAAGCTAATGATGAGAGCAATGAGCATTCCGATGTGATTGAT
AGTCAGGAACTTTCCAAAGTCAGCCGTGAATTCCACAGCCATGAATTTCACAGCCATGAAGATATGCTGG
TTGTAGACCCCAAAAGTAAGGAAGAAGATAAACACCTGAAATTTCGTATTTCTCATGAATTAGATAGTGC
ATCTTCTGAGGTCAATTAAAAGGAGAAAAAATACAATTTCTCACTTTGCATTTAGTCAAAAGAAAAAATG
CTTTATAGCAAAATGAAAGAGAACATGAAATGCTTCTTTCTCAGTTTATTGGTTGAAGCCGAATTCTGCA
GATATCCATCACACTGGCGGCCGCTCGAGTCTAGAGGGCCCGTTTAAACCCGCTGATCAGCCTCGACTGT
GCCTTCTAGTTGCCAGCCATCTGTTGTTTGCCCCTCCCCCGTGCCTTCCTTGACCCTGGAAGGTGCCACT
CCCACTGTCCTTTCCTAATAAAATGAGGAAATTGCATCGCATTGTCTGAGTAGGTGTCATTCTATTCTGG
GGGGTGGGGTGGGGCAGGACAGCAAGGGGGAGGATTGGGAAGACAATAGCAGGCATGCTGGGGATGCGGT
GGGCTCTATGGCTTCTGAGGCGGAAAGAACCAGTGGCGGTAATACGGTTATCCACAGAATCAGGGGATAA
CGCAGGAAAGAACATGTGAGCAAAAGGCCAGCAAAAGGCCAGGAACCGTAAAAAGGCCGCGTTGCTGGCG
TTTTTCCATAGGCTCCGCCCCCCTGACGAGCATCACAAAAATCGACGCTCAAGTCAGAGGTGGCGAAACC
CGACAGGACTATAAAGATACCAGGCGTTTCCCCCTGGAAGCTCCCTCGTGCGCTCTCCTGTTCCGACCCT
GCCGCTTACCGGATACCTGTCCGCCTTTCTCCCTTCGGGAAGCGTGGCGCTTTCTCATAGCTCACGCTGT
AGGTATCTCAGTTCGGTGTAGGTCGTTCGCTCCAAGCTGGGCTGTGTGCACGAACCCCCCGTTCAGCCCG
ACCGCTGCGCCTTATCCGGTAACTATCGTCTTGAGTCCAACCCGGTAAGACACGACTTATCGCCACTGGC
AGCAGCCACTGGTAACAGGATTAGCAGAGCGAGGTATGTAGGCGGTGCTACAGAGTTCTTGAAGTGGTGG
CCTAACTACGGCTACACTAGAAGAACAGTATTTGGTATCTGCGCTCTGCTGAAGCCAGTTACCTTCGGAA
AAAGAGTTGGTAGCTCTTGATCCGGCAAACAAACCACCGCTGGTAGCGGTGGTTTTTTTGTTTGCAAGCA
GCAGATTACGCGCAGAAAAAAAGGATCTCAAGAAGATCCTTTGATCTTTTCTACGGGGTCTGACGCTCAG
TGGAACGAAAACTCACGTTAAGGGATTTTGGTCATGAGATTATCAAAAAGGATCTTCACCTAGATCCTTT
TAAATTAAAAATGAAGTTTTAAATCAATCTAAAGTATATATGAGTAACCTGAGGCTATGGCAGGGCCTGC
CGCCCCGACGTTGGCTGCGAGCCCTGGGCCTTCACCCGAACTTGGGGGGTGGGGTGGGGAAAAGGAAGAA
ACGCGGGCGTATTGGCCCCAATGGGGTCTCGGTGGGGTATCGACAGAGTGCCAGCCCTGGGACCGAACCC
CGCGTTTATGAACAAACGACCCAACACCGTGCGTTTTATTCTGTCTTTTTATTGCCGTCATAGCGCGGGT
TCCTTCCGGTATTGTCTCCTTCCGTGTTTCAGTTAGCCTCCCCCTAGGGTGGGCGAAGAACTCCAGCATG
AGATCCCCGCGCTGGAGGATCATCCAGCCGGCGTCCCGGAAAACGATTCCGAAGCCCAACCTTTCATAGA
AGGCGGCGGTGGAATCGAAATCTCGTGATGGCAGGTTGGGCGTCGCTTGGTCGGTCATTTCGAACCCCAG
AGTCCCGCTCAGAAGAACTCGTCAAGAAGGCGATAGAAGGCGATGCGCTGCGAATCGGGAGCGGCGATAC
CGTAAAGCACGAGGAAGCGGTCAGCCCATTCGCCGCCAAGCTCTTCAGCAATATCACGGGTAGCCAACGC
TATGTCCTGATAGCGGTCCGCCACACCCAGCCGGCCACAGTCGATGAATCCAGAAAAGCGGCCATTTTCC
ACCATGATATTCGGCAAGCAGGCATCGCCATGGGTCACGACGAGATCCTCGCCGTCGGGCATGCTCGCCT
TGAGCCTGGCGAACAGTTCGGCTGGCGCGAGCCCCTGATGCTCTTCGTCCAGATCATCCTGATCGACAAG
ACCGGCTTCCATCCGAGTACGTGCTCGCTCGATGCGATGTTTCGCTTGGTGGTCGAATGGGCAGGTAGCC
GGATCAAGCGTATGCAGCCGCCGCATTGCATCAGCCATGATGGATACTTTCTCGGCAGGAGCAAGGTGAG
ATGACAGGAGATCCTGCCCCGGCACTTCGCCCAATAGCAGCCAGTCCCTTCCCGCTTCAGTGACAACGTC
GAGCACAGCTGCGCAAGGAACGCCCGTCGTGGCCAGCCACGATAGCCGCGCTGCCTCGTCTTGCAGTTCA
TTCAGGGCACCGGACAGGTCGGTCTTGACAAAAAGAACCGGGCGCCCCTGCGCTGACAGCCGGAACACGG
CGGCATCAGAGCAGCCGATTGTCTGTTGTGCCCAGTCATAGCCGAATAGCCTCTCCACCCAAGCGGCCGG
AGAACCTGCGTGCAATCCATCTTGTTCAATCATGCGAAACGATCCTCATCCTGTCTCTTGATCGATCTTT
GCAAAAGCCTAGGCCTCCAAAAAAGCCTCCTCACTACTTCTGGAATAGCTCAGAGGCCGAGGCGGCCTCG
GCCTCTGCATAAATAAAAAAAATTAGTCAGCCATGGGGCGGAGAATGGGCGGAACTGGGCGGAGTTAGGG
GCGGGATGGGCGGAGTTAGGGGCGGGACTATGGTTGCTGACTAATTGAGATGCATGCTTTGCATACTTCT
GCCTGCTGGGGAGCCTGGGGACTTTCCACACCTGGTTGCTGACTAATTGAGATGCATGCTTTGCATACTT
CTGCCTGCTGGGGAGCCTGGGGACTTTCCACACCCTAACTGACACACATTCCACAGCTGGTTCTTTCCGC
CTCAGGACTCTTCCTTTTTCAATAAATCAATCTAAAGTATATATGAGTAAACTTGGTCTGACAGTTACCA
ATGCTTAATCAGTGAGGCACCTATCTCAGCGATCTGTCTATTTCGTTCATCCATAGTTGCCTGACTCCCC
GTCGTGTAGATAACTACGATACGGGAGGGCTTACCATCTGGCCCCAGTGCTGCAATGATACCGCGAGACC
CACGCTCACCGGCTCCAGATTTATCAGCAATAAACCAGCCAGCCGGAAGGGCCGAGCGCAGAAGTGGTCC
TGCAACTTTATCCGCCTCCATCCAGTCTATTAATTGTTGCCGGGAAGCTAGAGTAAGTAGTTCGCCAGTT
AATAGTTTGCGCAACGTTGTTGCCATTGCTACAGGCATCGTGGTGTCACGCTCGTCGTTTGGTATGGCTT
CATTCAGCTCCGGTTCCCAACGATCAAGGCGAGTTACATGATCCCCCATGTTGTGCAAAAAAGCGGTTAG
CTCCTTCGGTCCTCCGATCGTTGTCAGAAGTAAGTTGGCCGCAGTGTTATCACTCATGGTTATGGCAGCA
CTGCATAATTCTCTTACTGTCATGCCATCCGTAAGATGCTTTTCTGTGACTGGTGAGTACTCAACCAAGT
CATTCTGAGAATAGTGTATGCGGCGACCGAGTTGCTCTTGCCCGGCGTCAATACGGGATAATACCGCGCC
ACATAGCAGAACTTTAAAAGTGCTCATCATTGGAAAACGTTCTTCGGGGCGAAAACTCTCAAGGATCTTA
CCGCTGTTGAGATCCAGTTCGATGTAACCCACTCGTGCACCCAACTGATCTTCAGCATCTTTTACTTTCA
CCAGCGTTTCTGGGTGAGCAAAAACAGGAAGGCAAAATGCCGCAAAAAAGGGAATAAGGGCGACACGGAA
ATGTTGAATACTCATACTCTTCCTTTTTCAATATTATTGAAGCATTTATCAGGGTTATTGTCTCATGAGC
GGATACATATTTGAATGTATTTAGAAAAATAAACAAATAGGGGTTCCGCGCACATTTCCCCGAAAAGTGC
CACCTG
[124 nt withheld, positions 5607-5730]
C
[91 nt withheld, positions 5732-5822]
A
[49 nt withheld, positions 5824-5872]
CCTTTGACGTTGGAGTCCACGTTCTTT
[37 nt withheld, positions 5900-5936]
ACCCTATCTCGGTCTATTCTTTTGATTTATAAGGGATTTTGCCGATTTCGGCCTATTGGTTAAAAAATGA
GCTGATTTAACAAAAATTTAACGCGAATTTTAACAAAATATTAACGCTTACAATTTACGCGCGCGTT
